>Addgene plasmid #62667 | pBGT | depositor full sequence | sequence record 103225 | pBGT sequence 3474 bps
CCCGTGTAAAACGACGGCCAGTTTATCTAGTCAGCTTGATTCTAGCTGATCGTGGACCGGAAGGTGAGCC
AGTGAGTTGATTGCAGTCCAGTTACGCTGGAGTCTGAGGCTCGTCCTGAATGATATGCGGCCTCGGATCC
GCGATCGATCCGCGGTGCGGGTGCCAGGGCGTGCCCTTGGGCTCCCCGGGCGCGTACTCCACATAACTTC
GTATAGCATACATTATAGCAATTTATCGAAGTTCCTATTCCGAAGTTCCTATTCTATCAGAAGTATAGGA
ACTTCACCGGTCGCCACCATGGCCGAAGGGAGCGTGGCAAGACAGCCCGATCTGCTGACATGCGACGACG
AACCAATCCACATTCCAGGAGCTATCCAGCCTCATGGACTGCTGCTGGCTCTGGCCGCTGACATGACTAT
CGTGGCAGGCTCTGATAACCTGCCAGAGCTGACCGGGCTGGCTATCGGAGCACTGATTGGCCGGTCCGCA
GCCGACGTGTTCGATTCTGAGACTCACAATAGACTGACCATCGCCCTGGCTGAACCTGGGGCTGCAGTGG
GAGCCCCAATTACCGTCGGCTTCACAATGCGAAAGGACGCTGGCTTTATCGGGTCCTGGCACCGCCATGA
TCAGCTGATTTTTCTGGAGCTGGAACCACCTCAGAGAGACGTGGCAGAGCCACAGGCTTTCTTTCGGAGA
ACAAACAGCGCCATCAGGCGCCTGCAGGCCGCTGAGACTCTGGAATCCGCTTGCGCAGCCGCTGCACAGG
AAGTGAGGAAGATCACCGGGTTCGATCGCGTCATGATCTACAGATTCGCCTCAGACTTTAGCGGAGAAGT
GATCGCAGAAGATCGCTGTGCCGAGGTCGAAAGTAAACTGGGCCTGCATTACCCAGCCTCAACCGTGCCT
GCACAGGCACGACGGCTGTATACAATCAACCCCGTGCGGATCATTCCCGACATTAATTACAGACCAGTGC
CCGTCACACCTGACCTGAACCCAGTGACTGGGAGGCCCATCGATCTGAGCTTCGCCATTCTGCGCAGCGT
GTCCCCTGTCCACCTGGAGTTTATGAGGAATATCGGAATGCATGGCACCATGTCTATCAGTATTCTGAGA
GGCGAAAGGCTGTGGGGGCTGATCGTGTGCCACCATCGGACACCTTACTATGTGGACCTGGACGGCAGGC
AGGCTTGTGAACTGGTGGCTCAGGTGCTGGCTTGGCAGATTGGCGTGATGGAAGAATAAGGCCGGCCGCG
ACTCTAGATCATAATCAGCCATACCACATTTGTAGAGGTTTTACTTGCTTTAAAAAACCTCCCACACCTC
CCCCTGAACCTGAAACATAAAATGAATGCAATTGTTGTTGTTAACTTGTTTATTGCAGCTTATAATGGTT
ACAAATAAAGCAATAGCATCACAAATTTCACAAATAAAGCATTTTTTTCACTGCATTCTAGTTGTGGTTT
GTCCAAACTCATCAATGTATCTTAAGGCGTAAATTGTAAGCGTTAATGATCCACTAGAGGATCCCCGGGT
ACCGAGCTCGAATTCGAAGTTCCTATACTCCTATAAGAATAGGAACTTCGGAATAGGAACTTCATGATGG
AAGTTCATATACTTTCTAGAGAATAGGAACTTCGGAATAGGAACTTCATAACTTCGTATAGGATACTTTA
TACGAAGTTATCAGCTGCCGCTCGAGGCGCGTGATCTTACGGCATTATACGTATGATCGGTCCACGATCA
GCTAGATTATCTAGTCAGCTTGATGTCATAGCTGTTTCCTGAGGCTCAATACTGACCATTTAAATCATAC
CTGACCTCCATAGCAGAAAGTCAAAAGCCTCCGACCGGAGGCTTTTGACTTGATCGGCACGTAAGAGGTT
CCAACTTTCACCATAATGAAATAAGATCACTACCGGGCGTATTTTTTGAGTTATCGAGATTTTCAGGAGC
TAAGGAAGCTAAAATGAGCCATATTCAACGGGAAACGTCTTGCTTGAAGCCGCGATTAAATTCCAACATG
GATGCTGATTTATATGGGTATAAATGGGCTCGCGATAATGTCGGGCAATCAGGTGCGACAATCTATCGAT
TGTATGGGAAGCCCGATGCGCCAGAGTTGTTTCTGAAACATGGCAAAGGTAGCGTTGCCAATGATGTTAC
AGATGAGATGGTCAGGCTAAACTGGCTGACGGAATTTATGCCTCTTCCGACCATCAAGCATTTTATCCGT
ACTCCTGATGATGCATGGTTACTCACCACTGCGATCCCAGGGAAAACAGCATTCCAGGTATTAGAAGAAT
ATCCTGATTCAGGTGAAAATATTGTTGATGCGCTGGCAGTGTTCCTGCGCCGGTTGCATTCGATTCCTGT
TTGTAATTGTCCTTTTAACGGCGATCGCGTATTTCGTCTCGCTCAGGCGCAATCACGAATGAATAACGGT
TTGGTTGGTGCGAGTGATTTTGATGACGAGCGTAATGGCTGGCCTGTTGAACAAGTCTGGAAAGAAATGC
ATAAACTCTTGCCATTCTCACCGGATTCAGTCGTCACTCATGGTGATTTCTCACTTGATAACCTTATTTT
TGACGAGGGGAAATTAATAGGTTGTATTGATGTTGGACGAGTCGGAATCGCAGACCGATACCAGGATCTT
GCCATCCTATGGAACTGCCTCGGTGAGTTTTCTCCTTCATTACAGAAACGGCTTTTTCAAAAATATGGTA
TTGATAATCCTGATATGAATAAATTGCAGTTTCACTTGATGCTCGATGAGTTTTTCTAATGAGGACCTAA
ATGTAATCACCTGGCTCACCTTCGGGTGGGCCTTTCTGCGTTGCTGGCGTTTTTCCATAGGCTCCGCCCC
CCTGACGAGCATCACAAAAATCGATGCTCAAGTCAGAGGTGGCGAAACCCGACAGGACTATAAAGATACC
AGGCGTTTCCCCCTGGAAGCTCCCTCGTGCGCTCTCCTGTTCCGACCCTGCCGCTTACCGGATACCTGTC
CGCCTTTCTCCCTTCGGGAAGCGTGGCGCTTTCTCATAGCTCACGCTGTAGGTATCTCAGTTCGGTGTAG
GTCGTTCGCTCCAAGCTGGGCTGTGTGCACGAACCCCCCGTTCAGCCCGACCGCTGCGCCTTATCCGGTA
ACTATCGTCTTGAGTCCAACCCGGTAAGACACGACTTATCGCCACTGGCAGCAGCCACTGGTAACAGGAT
TAGCAGAGCGAGGTATGTAGGCGGTGCTACAGAGTTCTTGAAGTGGTGGCCTAACTACGGCTACACTAGA
AGAACAGTATTTGGTATCTGCGCTCTGCTGAAGCCAGTTACCTCGGAAAAAGAGTTGGTAGCTCTTGATC
CGGCAAACAAACCACCGCTGGTAGCGGTGGTTTTTTTGTTTGCAAGCAGCAGATTACGCGCAGAAAAAAA
GGATCTCAAGAAGATCCTTTGATTTTCTACCGAAGAAAGGCCCA
Features (pLannotate 1.2.2; 16 found; start..end, strand, type, name):
      5..22      -  CDS            lacZα (fragment): LacZα fragment of β-galactosidase; lacZ fragment
    161..194     +  protein_bind   attB: minimal attB site for the φC31 integrase (Groth et al., 2000) phage φC31 integrase
    203..236     +  protein_bind   loxJTZ17: Right element (RE) mutant of loxP (Araki et al., 2010). Cre-mediated recombination occurs in the 8-bp core sequence (GCATACAT). Cre recombinase
    299..1246    +  CDS            iRFP713: iRFP713 is a basic (constitutively fluorescent) near ir fluorescent protein published in 2011, derived from Rhodopseudomonas palustris. It has low acid sensitivity. It requires the cofactor biliverdin for fluorescence.
   1267..1350    +  CDS            large T antigen (fragment): large T antigen from SV40 (simian virus 40)
   1373..1494    +  polyA_signal   SV40 poly(A) signal: SV40 polyadenylation signal
   1524..1555    -  misc_feature   MCS (fragment): pUC18/19 multiple cloning site
   1576..1603    -  protein_bind   FRT (fragment): FLP-mediated recombination occurs in the 8-bp core sequence TCTAGAAA (Turan and Bode, 2011). FLP recombinase from the Saccharomyces cerevisiae 2μ plasmid
   1610..1657    -  protein_bind   FRT: FLP-mediated recombination occurs in the 8-bp core sequence TCTAGAAA (Turan and Bode, 2011). FLP recombinase from the Saccharomyces cerevisiae 2μ plasmid
   1658..1691    +  protein_bind   lox2272: Cre-mediated recombination occurs in the 8-bp core sequence (GGATACTT). lox2272 sites are compatible with each other, but incompatible with loxP or loxN sites (Lee and Saito, 1988). Cre recombinase
   1839..1870    +  terminator     tonB terminator: bidirectional E. coli tonB-P14 transcription terminator
   1871..1973    +  promoter       cat promoter: promoter of the E. coli cat gene encoding chloramphenicol acetyltransferase
   1974..2789    +  CDS            KanR: aminoglycoside phosphotransferase; aph(3')-Ia; confers resistance to kanamycin in bacteria or G418 (Geneticin®) in eukaryotes
   2813..2840    +  terminator     T7Te terminator: phage T7 early transcription terminator
   2852..3439    -  rep_origin     ori: high-copy-number ColE1/pMB1/pBR322/pUC origin of replication
   3461..6       -  terminator     T3Te terminator (fragment) (across the origin): phage T3 early transcription terminator
