[The description below was written by a language model from this plasmid's Addgene catalogue record and pLannotate feature annotations shown in this document.]
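Description:
pBGT is a small (about 3.5 kb) recombinase-mediated cassette exchange donor plasmid built on the pSMART-kan backbone, designed to deliver an iRFP coding sequence into a pre-engineered genomic landing pad. The associated work concerns an improved pronuclear injection-based targeted transgenesis approach in mouse. The plasmid is propagated in E. coli through a high-copy ColE1/pUC-type origin and selected with kanamycin via an aph(3')-Ia resistance gene driven by the cat promoter. As is typical of pSMART vectors, the bacterial module is insulated by transcription terminators (tonB, T7Te and a T3Te fragment), which limit read-through between the backbone and the cloned insert.

The payload is a 948 bp iRFP713 open reading frame, encoding a near-infrared fluorescent protein derived from a Rhodopseudomonas palustris bacteriophytochrome that needs biliverdin as a cofactor. It is followed by SV40-derived sequence that includes the SV40 polyadenylation signal. No eukaryotic promoter is annotated upstream of iRFP, so expression presumably relies on a promoter already present at the landing pad, although the record does not say this explicitly. The cassette is bracketed by heterospecific Cre target sites: the right-element mutant loxJTZ17 upstream and lox2272 downstream. Because these two sites cannot recombine with each other, Cre can swap the intervening segment directionally into a matching genomic locus, and the mutant arm of loxJTZ17 is of the type used to disfavour re-excision. A minimal φC31 attB site just upstream of loxJTZ17 offers an alternative or additional integrase-based insertion route. FRT sequences (one full site and one fragment) lie between the poly(A) signal and lox2272, and could permit FLP-mediated removal of extraneous sequence after integration.
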