Addgene plasmid #62667: pBGT
Purpose: Donor vector for iRFP knock-in via landing pad
Depositing lab: Masato Ohtsuka. Depositing organization: Tokai University. Publication: One-step generation of multiple transgenic mouse lines using an improved Pronuclear Injection-based Targeted Transgenesis (i-PITT). Ohtsuka M, Miura H, Mochida K, Hirose M, Hasegawa A, Ogura A, Mizutani R, Kimura M, Isotani A, Ikawa M, Sato M, Gurumurthy CB. BMC Genomics. 2015 Apr 9;16:274. doi: 10.1186/s12864-015-1432-5. PubMed 25887549.
Backbone
  Vector backbone: pSMART-kan
  Total vector size (bp): 3474
  Vector type: Cre/Lox
Growth in bacteria
  Bacterial resistance: Kanamycin, 50 μg/mL
  Growth temperature: 37°C
  Growth strain: DH5alpha
  Copy number: Unknown
Gene/Insert
  Gene/Insert name: iRFP
  Insert size (bp): 948
Terms and licenses: Academic/Nonprofit Terms; Industry Terms: Not Available to Industry
How to cite: pBGT was a gift from Masato Ohtsuka (Addgene plasmid # 62667 ; http://n2t.net/addgene:62667 ; RRID:Addgene_62667)
