>Addgene plasmid #62667 | pBGT | addgene partial sequence | sequence record 116957 | M13-F20 5'-TGTAAAACGACGGCCAGT-3'
AGGTGAGCCAGTGAGTTGATTGCAGTCCAGTTACGCTGGAGTCTGAGGCTCGTCCTGAATGATATGCGGC
CTCGGATCCGCGATCGATCCGCGGTGCGGGTGCCAGGGCGTGCCCTTGGGCTCCCCGGGCGCGTACTCCA
CATAACTTCGTATAGCATACATTATAGCAATTTATCGAAGTTCCTATTCCGAAGTTCCTATTCTATCAGA
AGTATAGGAACTTCACCGGTCGCCACCATGGCCGAAGGGAGCGTGGCAAGACAGCCCGATCTGCTGACAT
GCGACGACGAACCAATCCACATTCCAGGAGCTATCCAGCCTCATGGACTGCTGCTGGCTCTGGCCGCTGA
CATGACTATCGTGGCAGGCTCTGATAACCTGCCAGAGCTGACCGGGCTGGCTATCGGAGCACTGATTGGC
CGGTCCGCAGCCGACGTGTTCGATTCTGAGACTCACAATAGACTGACCATCGCCCTGGCTGAACCTGGGG
CTGCAGTGGGAGCCCCAATTACCGTCGGCTTCACAATGCGAAAGGACGCTGGCTTTATCGGGTCCTGGCA
CCGCCATGATCAGCTGATTTTTCTGGAGCTGGAACCACCTCAGAGAGACGTGGCAGAGCCACAGGCTTTC
TTTCGGAGAACAAACAGCGCCATCAGGCGCCTGCAGGCCGCTGAGACTCTGGAATCCGCTTGCGCAGCCG
CTGCACAGGAAGTGAGGAAGATCACCGGGTTCGATCGCGTCATGATCTACAGATTCGCCTCAGACTTTAG
CGGAGAAGTGATCGCAGAAGATCGCTGTGCCGAGGTCGAA
