>Addgene plasmid #62667 | pBGT | addgene partial sequence | sequence record 117018 | EBV-rev 5'-GTGGTTTGTCCAAACTCATC-3'
ATGATCCACTAGAGGATCCCCGGGTACCGAGCTCGAATTCGAAGTTCCTATACTCCTATAAGAATAGGAA
CTTCGGAATAGGAACTTCATGATGGAAGTTCATATACTTTCTAGAGAATAGGAACTTCGGAATAGGAACT
TCATAACTTCGTATAGGATACTTTATACGAAGTTATCAGCTGCCGCTCGAGGCGCGTGATCTTACGGCAT
TATACGTATGATCGGTCCACGATCAGCTAGATTATCTAGTCAGCTTGATGTCATAGCTGTTTCCTGAGGC
TCAATACTGACCATTTAAATCATACCTGACCTCCATAGCAGAAAGTCAAAAGCCTCCGACCGGAGGCTTT
TGACTTGATCGGCACGTAAGAGGTTCCAACTTTCACCATAATGAAATAAGATCACTACCGGGCGTATTTT
TTGAGTTATCGAGATTTTCAGGAGCTAAGGAAGCTAAAATGAGCCATATTCAACGGGAAACGTCTTGCTT
GAAGCCGCGATTAAATTCCAACATGGATGCTGATTTATATGGGTATAAATGGGCTCGCGATAATGTCGGG
CAATCAGGTGCGACAATCTATCGATTGTATGGGAAGCCCGATGCGCCAGAGTTGTTTCTGAAACATGGCA
AAGGTAGCGTTGCCAATGATGTTACAGATGAGATGGTCAGGCTAAACTGGCTGACGGAATTTATGCCTCT
TCCGACCATCAAGCATTTTATCCGTACTCCTGATGATGCATGGTTACTCACCACTGCGATCCCAGGGAAA
ACAGCATTCCAGGTATTAGAAGAATATCCTGATTCAGGTGAA
